Addgene plasmid #138783: pPD693 ZF62i
Purpose: Constitutive expression of ZF62i under the CMV promoter.
Depositing lab: Joshua Leonard. Depositing organization: Northwestern University.
Backbone
  Vector backbone: pPD005 pcDNA Golden Gate
  Vector type: Mammalian Expression, Synthetic Biology
Growth in bacteria
  Bacterial resistance: Ampicillin, 100 μg/mL
  Growth temperature: 37°C
  Growth strain: DH5alpha
  Copy number: High Copy
Gene/Insert
  Gene/Insert name: ZF62i
  Species: Synthetic
  Promoter: CMV
  Tag / fusion protein: 3xFlag (N terminal on insert)
  Cloning method: Restriction Enzyme; 5′ cloning site NheI (not destroyed); 3′ cloning site NotI (not destroyed)
  Sequencing primers: 5′ CGCAAATGGGCGGTAGGCGTG; 3′ TAGAAGGCACAGTCGAGG
Terms and licenses: Academic/Nonprofit Terms; Industry Terms: Not Available to Industry
Depositor comments: Leonard Lab plasmid reference number: L1320
How to cite: pPD693 ZF62i was a gift from Joshua Leonard (Addgene plasmid # 138783 ; http://n2t.net/addgene:138783 ; RRID:Addgene_138783)
