[The description below was written by a language model from this plasmid's Addgene catalogue record and pLannotate feature annotations shown in this document.]
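Description:
pPD693 ZF62i is a mammalian expression plasmid built on pPD005, a pcDNA-type backbone adapted for Golden Gate assembly, and catalogued for synthetic biology work. It is maintained in E. coli through a high-copy ColE1/pUC-type origin and selected with ampicillin via the β-lactamase gene and its native promoter. An f1 phage origin is also present. The sequenced record is about 4.7 kb.

The payload is ZF62i, a synthetic coding sequence carrying an N-terminal 3xFLAG epitope tag for immunodetection, cloned between NheI and NotI sites that both remain intact. Transcription is driven constitutively by the human cytomegalovirus immediate early enhancer and promoter and terminated by the bovine growth hormone polyadenylation signal. A T7 promoter lies just upstream of the insert, as is usual in pcDNA vectors. The name suggests a zinc finger-based protein, but the record does not describe its domain composition, DNA target or function, and the automated annotation recognises only part of the FLAG tag within the open reading frame, leaving the rest of the insert unannotated.

Downstream of the expression cassette, the table shows an SV40 early promoter followed only by a short fragment of a bleomycin-resistance gene and the SV40 polyadenylation signal, so no intact mammalian selection marker appears to be present, which would fit transient transfection rather than stable selection. Other short hits (bom, HIV-1 LTR, lacI and lac promoter/operator pieces) appear to be backbone remnants or incidental matches. The stated purpose is simply constitutive expression of ZF62i in mammalian cells.
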