Features (pLannotate 1.2.2; 20 found; start..end, strand, type, name):
     28..80      -  misc_feature   bom (fragment): basis of mobility region from pBR322
    235..614     +  enhancer       CMV enhancer: human cytomegalovirus immediate early enhancer
    615..818     +  promoter       CMV promoter: human cytomegalovirus (CMV) immediate early promoter
    814..847     +  LTR            5' LTR (truncated) (fragment): truncated 5' long terminal repeat (LTR) from HIV-1
    863..881     +  promoter       T7 promoter: promoter for bacteriophage T7 RNA polymerase
    952..975     +  CDS            3xFLAG (fragment): three tandem FLAG® epitope tags
   1374..1485    +  polyA_signal   bGH poly(A) signal: bovine growth hormone polyadenylation signal
   1602..1623    +  promoter       SV40 promoter (fragment): SV40 enhancer and early promoter
   1644..2072    +  rep_origin     f1 ori (sequence partly withheld): f1 bacteriophage origin of replication; arrow indicates direction of (+) strand synthesis
   2077..2099    +  promoter       SV40 promoter (fragment): SV40 enhancer and early promoter
   2100..2291    +  promoter       SV40 promoter: SV40 early promoter
   2318..2416    +  CDS            ble (fragment): BLE_KLEPN - Experimental evidence at protein level: Swiss-Prot protein existence level 1. Binding protein with a strong affinity to the bleomycin family of antibiotics. Binds to CL990; an antimitotic-antibiotic compound. From Klebsiella pneumoniae.
   2411..2532    +  polyA_signal   SV40 poly(A) signal: SV40 polyadenylation signal
   2605..2621    -  protein_bind   lac operator: The lac repressor binds to the lac operator to inhibit transcription in E. coli. This inhibition can be relieved by adding lactose or isopropyl-β-D-thiogalactopyranoside (IPTG). lac repressor encoded by lacI
   2629..2659    -  promoter       lac promoter: promoter for the E. coli lac operon
   2674..2695    -  protein_bind   CAP binding site: CAP binding activates transcription in the presence of cAMP. E. coli catabolite activator protein
   2708..2800    -  CDS            lacI (fragment): lac repressor; lacI; The lac repressor binds to the lac operator to inhibit transcription in E. coli. This inhibition can be relieved by adding lactose or isopropyl-β-D-thiogalactopyranoside (IPTG).
   2983..3571    -  rep_origin     ori: high-copy-number ColE1/pMB1/pBR322/pUC origin of replication
   3742..4602    -  CDS            AmpR: β-lactamase; bla; confers resistance to ampicillin, carbenicillin, and related antibiotics
   4603..4707    -  promoter       AmpR promoter: bla
>Addgene plasmid #138783 | pPD693 ZF62i | addgene full sequence | sequence record 320273 | Addgene NGS Result
GACGGATCGGGAGATCTCCCGATCCCCTATGGTGCACTCTCAGTACAATCTGCTCTGATGCCGCATAGTT
AAGCCAGTATCTGCTCCCTGCTTGTGTGTTGGAGGTCGCTGAGTAGTGCGCGAGCAAAATTTAAGCTACA
ACAAGGCAAGGCTTGACCGACAATTGCATGAAGAATCTGCTTAGGGTTAGGCGTTTTGCGCTGCTTCGCG
ATGTACGGGCCAGATATACGCGTTGACATTGATTATTGACTAGTTATTAATAGTAATCAATTACGGGGTC
ATTAGTTCATAGCCCATATATGGAGTTCCGCGTTACATAACTTACGGTAAATGGCCCGCCTGGCTGACCG
CCCAACGACCCCCGCCCATTGACGTCAATAATGACGTATGTTCCCATAGTAACGCCAATAGGGACTTTCC
ATTGACGTCAATGGGTGGAGTATTTACGGTAAACTGCCCACTTGGCAGTACATCAAGTGTATCATATGCC
AAGTACGCCCCCTATTGACGTCAATGACGGTAAATGGCCCGCCTGGCATTATGCCCAGTACATGACCTTA
TGGGACTTTCCTACTTGGCAGTACATCTACGTATTAGTCATCGCTATTACCATGGTGATGCGGTTTTGGC
AGTACATCAATGGGCGTGGATAGCGGTTTGACTCACGGGGATTTCCAAGTCTCCACCCCATTGACGTCAA
TGGGAGTTTGTTTTGGCACCAAAATCAACGGGACTTTCCAAAATGTCGTAACAACTCCGCCCCATTGACG
CAAATGGGCGGTAGGCGTGTACGGTGGGAGGTCTATATAAGCAGAGCTCTCTGGCTAACTAGAGAACCCA
CTGCTTACTGGCTTATCGAAATTAATACGACTCACTATAGGGAGTCCCAAGCTGGCTAGCGCCACCATGG
ATTATAAGGATCACGATGGCGACTACAAGGACCACGATATTGACTACAAAGACGATGACGATAAAATGGC
TCCTAAGAAAAAGCGCAAAGTCGGTATCCATGGCGTTCCCGGATCCTCTGGCTCTTCAGGTACCGGTGGA
GCTAGACCCGGGGAGCGCCCCTTCCAGTGTCGCATTTGCATGCGGAACTTTTCGACTGGTCAAAGATTGA
GAATTCATACCCGTACTCATACCGGTGAAAAACCGTTTCAGTGTCGGATCTGTATGCGAAATTTCTCCCA
AAATCAAAATTTGGCTAGACATCTACGTACGCACACCGGCGAGAAGCCATTCCAATGCCGAATATGCATG
CGCAACTTCAGTGATAAATCTGTTTTGGCTAGACACCTAAAAACCCACCTGAGAGGATCTTAAGCGGCCG
CTCGAGTCTAGAGGGCCCGTTTAAACCCGCTGATCAGCCTCGACTGTGCCTTCTAGTTGCCAGCCATCTG
TTGTTTGCCCCTCCCCCGTGCCTTCCTTGACCCTGGAAGGTGCCACTCCCACTGTCCTTTCCTAATAAAA
TGAGGAAATTGCATCGCATTGTCTGAGTAGGTGTCATTCTATTCTGGGGGGTGGGGTGGGGCAGGACAGC
AAGGGGGAGGATTGGGAAGTCAATAGCAGGCATGCTGGGGATGCGGTGGGCTCTATGGCTTCTGAGGCGG
AAAGAACCAGCTGGGGCTCTAGGGGGTATCCCC
[124 nt withheld, positions 1644-1767]
C
[91 nt withheld, positions 1769-1859]
A
[49 nt withheld, positions 1861-1909]
CCTTTGACGTTGGAGTCCACGTTCTTT
[37 nt withheld, positions 1937-1973]
ACCCTATCTCGGTCTATTCTTTTGATTTATAAGGGATTTTGCCGATTTCGGCCTATTGGTTAAAAAATGA
GCTGATTTAACAAAAATTTAACGCGAATTAATTCTGTGGAATGTGTGTCAGTTAGGCTCAATTAGTCAGC
AACCATAGTCCCGCCCCTAACTCCGCCCATCCCGCCCCTAACTCCGCCCAGTTCCGCCCATTCTCCGCCC
CATGGCTGACTAATTTTTTTTATTTATGCAGAGGCCGAGGCCGCCTCTGCCTCTGAGCTATTCCAGAAGT
AGTGAGGAGGCTTTTTTGGAGGCCTAGGCTTTTGCAAAAAGCTCCCGGGAGCTTGTATATCCATTTTCGG
AGGTTGGGCTTCGGAATCGTTTTCCGGGACGCCGGCTGGATGATCCTCCAGCGCGGGGATCTCATGCTGG
AGTTCTTCGCCCACCCCAACTTGTTTATTGCAGCTTATAATGGTTACAAATAAAGCAATAGCATCACAAA
TTTCACAAATAAAGCATTTTTTTCACTGCATTCTAGTTGTGGTTTGTCCAAACTCATCAATGTATCTTAT
CATGTCTGTATACCGTCGACCTCTAGCTAGAGCTTGGCGTAATCATGGTCATAGCTGTTTCCTGTGTGAA
ATTGTTATCCGCTCACAATTCCACACAACATACGAGCCGGAAGCATAAAGTGTAAAGCCTGGGGTGCCTA
ATGAGTGAGCTAACTCACATTAATTGCGTTGCGCTCACTGCCCGCTTTCCAGTCGGGAAACCTGTCGTGC
CAGCTGCATTAATGAATCGGCCAACGCGCGGGGAGAGGCGGTTTGCGTATTGGGCGCTCTTCCGCTTCCT
CGCTCACTGACTCGCTGCGCTCGGTCGTTCGGCTGCGGCGAGCGGTATCAGCTCACTCAAAGGCGGTAAT
ACGGTTATCCACAGAATCAGGGGATAACGCAGGAAAGAACATGTGAGCAAAAGGCCAGCAAAAGGCCAGG
AACCGTAAAAAGGCCGCGTTGCTGGCGTTTTTCCATAGGCTCCGCCCCCCTGACGAGCATCACAAAAATC
GACGCTCAAGTCAGAGGTGGCGAAACCCGACAGGACTATAAAGATACCAGGCGTTTCCCCCTGGAAGCTC
CCTCGTGCGCTCTCCTGTTCCGACCCTGCCGCTTACCGGATACCTGTCCGCCTTTCTCCCTTCGGGAAGC
GTGGCGCTTTCTCATAGCTCACGCTGTAGGTATCTCAGTTCGGTGTAGGTCGTTCGCTCCAAGCTGGGCT
GTGTGCACGAACCCCCCGTTCAGCCCGACCGCTGCGCCTTATCCGGTAACTATCGTCTTGAGTCCAACCC
GGTAAGACACGACTTATCGCCACTGGCAGCAGCCACTGGTAACAGGATTAGCAGAGCGAGGTATGTAGGC
GGTGCTACAGAGTTCTTGAAGTGGTGGCCTAACTACGGCTACACTAGAAGAACAGTATTTGGTATCTGCG
CTCTGCTGAAGCCAGTTACCTTCGGAAAAAGAGTTGGTAGCTCTTGATCCGGCAAACAAACCACCGCTGG
TAGCGGTGGTTTTTTTGTTTGCAAGCAGCAGATTACGCGCAGAAAAAAAGGATCTCAAGAAGATCCTTTG
ATCTTTTCTACGGGGTCTGACGCTCAGTGGAACGAAAACTCACGTTAAGGGATTTTGGTCATGAGATTAT
CAAAAAGGATCTTCACCTAGATCCTTTTAAATTAAAAATGAAGTTTTAAATCAATCTAAAGTATATATGA
GTAAACTTGGTCTGACAGTTACCAATGCTTAATCAGTGAGGCACCTATCTCAGCGATCTGTCTATTTCGT
TCATCCATAGTTGCCTGACTCCCCGTCGTGTAGATAACTACGATACGGGAGGGCTTACCATCTGGCCCCA
GTGCTGCAATGATACCGCGAGATCCACGCTCACCGGCTCCAGATTTATCAGCAATAAACCAGCCAGCCGG
AAGGGCCGAGCGCAGAAGTGGTCCTGCAACTTTATCCGCCTCCATCCAGTCTATTAATTGTTGCCGGGAA
GCTAGAGTAAGTAGTTCGCCAGTTAATAGTTTGCGCAACGTTGTTGCCATTGCTACAGGCATCGTGGTGT
CACGCTCGTCGTTTGGTATGGCTTCATTCAGCTCCGGTTCCCAACGATCAAGGCGAGTTACATGATCCCC
CATGTTGTGCAAAAAAGCGGTTAGCTCCTTCGGTCCTCCGATCGTTGTCAGAAGTAAGTTGGCCGCAGTG
TTATCACTCATGGTTATGGCAGCACTGCATAATTCTCTTACTGTCATGCCATCCGTAAGATGCTTTTCTG
TGACTGGTGAGTACTCAACCAAGTCATTCTGAGAATAGTGTATGCGGCGACCGAGTTGCTCTTGCCCGGC
GTCAATACGGGATAATACCGCGCCACATAGCAGAACTTTAAAAGTGCTCATCATTGGAAAACGTTCTTCG
GGGCGAAAACTCTCAAGGATCTTACCGCTGTTGAGATCCAGTTCGATGTAACCCACTCGTGCACCCAACT
GATCTTCAGCATCTTTTACTTTCACCAGCGTTTCTGGGTGAGCAAAAACAGGAAGGCAAAATGCCGCAAA
AAAGGGAATAAGGGCGACACGGAAATGTTGAATACTCATACTCTTCCTTTTTCAATATTATTGAAGCATT
TATCAGGGTTATTGTCTCATGAGCGGATACATATTTGAATGTATTTAGAAAAATAAACAAATAGGGGTTC
CGCGCACATTTCCCCGAAAAGTGCCACCTGACGTC
