>Addgene plasmid #138783 | pPD693 ZF62i | depositor partial sequence | sequence record 268233 | ZF62i gene
ATGGATTATAAGGATCACGATGGCGACTACAAGGACCACGATATTGACTACAAAGACGATGACGATAAAA
TGGCTCCTAAGAAAAAGCGCAAAGTCGGTATCCATGGCGTTCCCGGATCCTCTGGCTCTTCAGGTACCGG
TGGAGCTAGACCCGGGGAGCGCCCCTTCCAGTGTCGCATTTGCATGCGGAACTTTTCGACTGGTCAAAGA
TTGAGAATTCATACCCGTACTCATACCGGTGAAAAACCGTTTCAGTGTCGGATCTGTATGCGAAATTTCT
CCCAAAATCAAAATTTGGCTAGACATCTACGTACGCACACCGGCGAGAAGCCATTCCAATGCCGAATATG
CATGCGCAACTTCAGTGATAAATCTGTTTTGGCTAGACACCTAAAAACCCACCTGAGAGGATCTTAA
